Addgene plasmid #33208: pAG253
Depositing lab: David Bartel. Depositing organization: Whitehead Institute for Biomedical Research. Publication: Weak seed-pairing stability and high target-site abundance decrease the proficiency of lsy-6 and other microRNAs. Garcia DM, Baek D, Shin C, Bell GW, Grimson A, Bartel DP. Nat Struct Mol Biol. 2011 Sep 11;18(10):1139-46. doi: 10.1038/nsmb.2115. PubMed 21909094.
Backbone
  Vector backbone: pIS2
  Backbone manufacturer: Addgene plasmid #12177
  Backbone size w/o insert (bp): 3745
  Vector type: Mammalian Expression, Luciferase
Growth in bacteria
  Bacterial resistance: Ampicillin, 100 μg/mL
  Growth temperature: 37°C
  Growth strain: DH5alpha
  Copy number: High Copy
Gene/Insert
  Gene/Insert name: RAP1A
  Species: H. sapiens (human)
  GenBank ID: NM_001010935.1
  Entrez Gene: RAP1A (a.k.a. C21KG, G-22K, KREV-1, KREV1, RAP1, SMGP21)
  Promoter: SV40 early enhancer/promoter
  Tag / fusion protein: Luciferase (N terminal on backbone)
  Cloning method: Restriction Enzyme; 5′ cloning site SacI (not destroyed); 3′ cloning site SpeI (not destroyed)
  Sequencing primers: 5′ Rluc-F; 3′ EBV Reverse
Terms and licenses: Academic/Nonprofit Terms; Industry Terms: Not Available to Industry
How to cite: pAG253 was a gift from David Bartel (Addgene plasmid # 33208 ; http://n2t.net/addgene:33208 ; RRID:Addgene_33208)
