[The description below was written by a language model from this plasmid's Addgene catalogue record.]
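Description:
pAG253 is a mammalian expression luciferase reporter plasmid built on the pIS2 backbone (about 3.7 kb without insert). It is propagated in E. coli as a high-copy plasmid under ampicillin selection. The record does not name the bacterial origin of replication, and no mammalian selection marker is listed, which fits use by transient transfection.

The payload is a sequence from human RAP1A, cloned between SacI and SpeI sites that were both preserved. It lies downstream of a luciferase coding region carried by the backbone, and the whole unit is driven by the SV40 early enhancer/promoter. The catalogue lists luciferase as an N-terminal "tag". However, the reporter design, the Rluc-F sequencing primer (suggesting Renilla luciferase) and the associated study on microRNA targeting proficiency all suggest that the insert is more likely a RAP1A 3′ UTR fragment placed after the luciferase open reading frame than a protein fusion partner. The record does not say this explicitly. It also does not give the insert's size or boundaries, or whether it carries wild-type or mutated microRNA sites.

In such an arrangement, regulatory elements within the inserted sequence, such as microRNA seed-match sites, affect the stability or translation of the luciferase mRNA, so luciferase activity reports the degree of repression. Constructs of this type are typically co-transfected into cultured mammalian cells with a microRNA and a normalising control reporter. Here the associated work examined how seed-pairing stability and target-site abundance affect the efficacy of lsy-6 and other microRNAs.
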