>Addgene plasmid #33208 | pAG253 | depositor partial sequence | sequence record 39449 | RAP1A 3'UTR
GCCAGATTACAGGAATGAAGAACTGTTGCCTAATTGGAAAGTGCCAGCATTCCAGACTTCAAAAATAAAA
AATCTGAAGAGGCTTCTCCTGTTTTATATATTATGTGAAGAATTTAGATCTTATATTGGTTTGCACAAGT
TCCCTGGAGAAAAAAATTGCTCTGTGTATATCTCTTGGAAAATAAGACAATAGTATTTCTCCTTTGCAAT
AGCAGTTATAACAGATGTGAAAATATACTTGACTCTAATATGATTATACAAAAGAGCATGGATGCATTTC
AAATGTTAGATATTGCTACTATAATCAAATGATTTCATATTGATCTTTTTATCATGATCCTCCCTATCAA
GCACTAAAAAGTTGAACCATTATACTTTATATCTGTAATGATACTGATTATGAAATGTCCCCTGAA
