>Addgene plasmid #33208 | pAG253 | addgene partial sequence | sequence record 41265 | Rluc-F 5'-ccaggattcttttccaatgc-3'
CTGAATTTGTCAAAGTAAAAGGTCTTCATTTTTCGCAAGAAGATGCACCTGATGAAATGGGAAAATATAT
CAAATCGTTCGTTGAGCGAGTTCTCAAAAATGAACAATAATTCTAGGAGCTCGCCAGATTACAGGAATGA
AGAACTGTTGCCTAATTGGAAAGTGCCAGCATTCCAGACTTCAAAAATAAAAAATCTGAAGAGGCTTCTC
CTGTTTTATATATTATGTGAAGAATTTAGATCTTATATTGGTTTGCACAAGTTCCCTGGAGAAAAAAATT
GCTCTGTGTATATCTCTTGGAAAATAAGACAATAGTATTTCTCCTTTGCAATAGCAGTTATAACAGATGT
GAAAATATACTTGACTCTAATATGATTATACAAAAGAGCATGGATGCATTTCAAATGTTAGATATTGCTA
CTATAATCAAATGATTTCATATTGATCTTTTTATCATGATCCTCCCTATCAAGCACTAAAAAGTTGAACC
ATTATACTTTATATCTGTAATGATACTGATTATGAAATGTCCCCTGAAACTAGTTGTTCTAGAGCGGCCG
CTTCGAGCAGACATGATAAGATACATTGATGAGTTTGGACAAACCACAACTAGAATGCAGTGAAAAAAAT
GCTTTATTTGTGAAATTTGTGATGCTATTGCTTTATTTGTAACCATTATAAGCTGCAATAAACAAGTTAA
CAACAACAATTGCATTCATTTTATGTTTCAGGTTCAGGGGGAGGTGTGGGAGGTTTTTTAAAGCAAGTAA
AACCTCTACAAATGTGGTAAAATCGATAAGGATCCAGGTGGCACTTTTCGGGGAAATGTGCGCGGAACCC
CTATTTGTTTATTTTTCTAAATACATTC
